>Addgene plasmid #86073 | RP2-EGFP | depositor full sequence | sequence record 168962 | complete plasmid sequence with insert
TAGTTATTAATAGTAATCAATTACGGGGTCATTAGTTCATAGCCCATATATGGAGTTCCGCGTTACATAA
CTTACGGTAAATGGCCCGCCTGGCTGACCGCCCAACGACCCCCGCCCATTGACGTCAATAATGACGTATG
TTCCCATAGTAACGCCAATAGGGACTTTCCATTGACGTCAATGGGTGGAGTATTTACGGTAAACTGCCCA
CTTGGCAGTACATCAAGTGTATCATATGCCAAGTACGCCCCCTATTGACGTCAATGACGGTAAATGGCCC
GCCTGGCATTATGCCCAGTACATGACCTTATGGGACTTTCCTACTTGGCAGTACATCTACGTATTAGTCA
TCGCTATTACCATGGTGATGCGGTTTTGGCAGTACATCAATGGGCGTGGATAGCGGTTTGACTCACGGGG
ATTTCCAAGTCTCCACCCCATTGACGTCAATGGGAGTTTGTTTTGGCACCAAAATCAACGGGACTTTCCA
AAATGTCGTAACAACTCCGCCCCATTGACGCAAATGGGCGGTAGGCGTGTACGGTGGGAGGTCTATATAA
GCAGAGCTGGTTTAGTGAACCGTCAGATCCGCTAGCGCTACCGGACTCAGATCTCGAGCTCAAGCTTCGA
ATTCATGGGCTGCTTCTTCTCCAAGAGACGGAAGGCTGACAAGGAGTCGCGGCCCGAGAACGAGGAGGAG
CGGCCAAAGCAGTACAGCTGGGATCAGCGCGAGAAGGTTGATCCAAAAGACTACATGTTCAGTGGACTGA
AGGATGAAACAGTAGGTCGCTTACCTGGGACGGTAGCAGGACAACAGTTTCTCATTCAAGACTGTGAGAA
CTGTAACATCTATATTTTTGATCACTCTGCTACAGTTACCATTGATGACTGTACTAACTGCATAATTTTT
CTGGGACCCGTGAAAGGCAGCGTGTTTTTCCGGAATTGCAGAGATTGCAAGTGCACATTAGCCTGCCAAC
AATTTCGTGTGCGAGATTGTAGAAAGCTGGAAGTCTTTTTGTGTTGTGCCACTCAACCCATCATTGAGTC
TTCCTCAAATATCAAATTTGGATGTTTTCAATGGTACTATCCTGAATTAGCTTTCCAGTTCAAAGATGCA
GGGCTAAGTATCTTCAACAATACATGGAGTAACATTCATGACTTTACACCTGTGTCAGGAGAACTCAACT
GGAGCCTTCTTCCAGAAGATGCTGTGGTTCAGGACTATGTTCCTATACCTACTACCGAAGAGCTCAAAGC
TGTTCGTGTTTCCACAGAAGCCAATAGAAGCATTGTTCCAATATCCCGGGGTCAGAGACAGAAGAGCAGC
GATGAATCATGCTTAGTGGTATTATTTGCTGGTGATTACACTATTGCAAATGCCAGAAAACTAATTGATG
AGATGGTTGGTAAAGGCTTTTTCCTAGTTCAGACAAAGGAAGTGTCCATGAAAGCTGAGGATGCTCAAAG
GGTTTTTCGGGAAAAAGCACCTGACTTCCTTCCTCTTCTGAACAAAGGTCCTGTTATTGCCTTGGAGTTT
AATGGGGATGGTGCTGTAGAAGTATGTCAACTTATTGTAAACGAGATATTCAATGGGACCAAGATGTTTG
TATCTGAAAGCAAGGAGACGGCATCTGGAGATGTAGACAGCTTCTACAACTTTGCTGATATACAGATGGG
AATAGTCGACGGTACCGCGGGCCCGGGATCCATCGCCACCATGGTGAGCAAGGGCGAGGAGCTGTTCACC
GGGGTGGTGCCCATCCTGGTCGAGCTGGACGGCGACGTAAACGGCCACAAGTTCAGCGTGTCCGGCGAGG
GCGAGGGCGATGCCACCTACGGCAAGCTGACCCTGAAGTTCATCTGCACCACCGGCAAGCTGCCCGTGCC
CTGGCCCACCCTCGTGACCACCCTGACCTACGGCGTGCAGTGCTTCAGCCGCTACCCCGACCACATGAAG
CAGCACGACTTCTTCAAGTCCGCCATGCCCGAAGGCTACGTCCAGGAGCGCACCATCTTCTTCAAGGACG
ACGGCAACTACAAGACCCGCGCCGAGGTGAAGTTCGAGGGCGACACCCTGGTGAACCGCATCGAGCTGAA
GGGCATCGACTTCAAGGAGGACGGCAACATCCTGGGGCACAAGCTGGAGTACAACTACAACAGCCACAAC
GTCTATATCATGGCCGACAAGCAGAAGAACGGCATCAAGGTGAACTTCAAGATCCGCCACAACATCGAGG
ACGGCAGCGTGCAGCTCGCCGACCACTACCAGCAGAACACCCCCATCGGCGACGGCCCCGTGCTGCTGCC
CGACAACCACTACCTGAGCACCCAGTCCGCCCTGAGCAAAGACCCCAACGAGAAGCGCGATCACATGGTC
CTGCTGGAGTTCGTGACCGCCGCCGGGATCACTCTCGGCATGGACGAGCTGTACAAGTAAAGCGGCCGCG
ACTCTAGATCATAATCAGCCATACCACATTTGTAGAGGTTTTACTTGCTTTAAAAAACCTCCCACACCTC
CCCCTGAACCTGAAACATAAAATGAATGCAATTGTTGTTGTTAACTTGTTTATTGCAGCTTATAATGGTT
ACAAATAAAGCAATAGCATCACAAATTTCACAAATAAAGCATTTTTTTCACTGCATTCTAGTTGTGGTTT
GTCCAAACTCATCAATGTATCTTAAGGCGTAAATTGTAAGCGTTAATATTTTGTTAAAATTCGCGTTAAA
TTTTTGTTAAATCAGCTCATTTTTTAACCAATAGGCCGAAATCGGCAAAATCCCTTATAAATCAAAAGAA
TAGACCGAGATAGGGT
[37 nt withheld, positions 2817-2853]
AAAGAACGTGGACTCCAACGTCAAAGG
[49 nt withheld, positions 2881-2929]
T
[91 nt withheld, positions 2931-3021]
G
[124 nt withheld, positions 3023-3146]
CAGGTGGCACTTTTCGGGGAAATGTGCGCGGAACCCCTATTTGTTTATTTTTCTAAATACATTCAAATAT
GTATCCGCTCATGAGACAATAACCCTGATAAATGCTTCAATAATATTGAAAAAGGAAGAGTCCTGAGGCG
GAAAGAACCAGCTGTGGAATGTGTGTCAGTTAGGGTGTGGAAAGTCCCCAGGCTCCCCAGCAGGCAGAAG
TATGCAAAGCATGCATCTCAATTAGTCAGCAACCAGGTGTGGAAAGTCCCCAGGCTCCCCAGCAGGCAGA
AGTATGCAAAGCATGCATCTCAATTAGTCAGCAACCATAGTCCCGCCCCTAACTCCGCCCATCCCGCCCC
TAACTCCGCCCAGTTCCGCCCATTCTCCGCCCCATGGCTGACTAATTTTTTTTATTTATGCAGAGGCCGA
GGCCGCCTCGGCCTCTGAGCTATTCCAGAAGTAGTGAGGAGGCTTTTTTGGAGGCCTAGGCTTTTGCAAA
GATCGATCAAGAGACAGGATGAGGATCGTTTCGCATGATTGAACAAGATGGATTGCACGCAGGTTCTCCG
GCCGCTTGGGTGGAGAGGCTATTCGGCTATGACTGGGCACAACAGACAATCGGCTGCTCTGATGCCGCCG
TGTTCCGGCTGTCAGCGCAGGGGCGCCCGGTTCTTTTTGTCAAGACCGACCTGTCCGGTGCCCTGAATGA
ACTGCAAGACGAGGCAGCGCGGCTATCGTGGCTGGCCACGACGGGCGTTCCTTGCGCAGCTGTGCTCGAC
GTTGTCACTGAAGCGGGAAGGGACTGGCTGCTATTGGGCGAAGTGCCGGGGCAGGATCTCCTGTCATCTC
ACCTTGCTCCTGCCGAGAAAGTATCCATCATGGCTGATGCAATGCGGCGGCTGCATACGCTTGATCCGGC
TACCTGCCCATTCGACCACCAAGCGAAACATCGCATCGAGCGAGCACGTACTCGGATGGAAGCCGGTCTT
GTCGATCAGGATGATCTGGACGAAGAGCATCAGGGGCTCGCGCCAGCCGAACTGTTCGCCAGGCTCAAGG
CGAGCATGCCCGACGGCGAGGATCTCGTCGTGACCCATGGCGATGCCTGCTTGCCGAATATCATGGTGGA
AAATGGCCGCTTTTCTGGATTCATCGACTGTGGCCGGCTGGGTGTGGCGGACCGCTATCAGGACATAGCG
TTGGCTACCCGTGATATTGCTGAAGAGCTTGGCGGCGAATGGGCTGACCGCTTCCTCGTGCTTTACGGTA
TCGCCGCTCCCGATTCGCAGCGCATCGCCTTCTATCGCCTTCTTGACGAGTTCTTCTGAGCGGGACTCTG
GGGTTCGAAATGACCGACCAAGCGACGCCCAACCTGCCATCACGAGATTTCGATTCCACCGCCGCCTTCT
ATGAAAGGTTGGGCTTCGGAATCGTTTTCCGGGACGCCGGCTGGATGATCCTCCAGCGCGGGGATCTCAT
GCTGGAGTTCTTCGCCCACCCTAGGGGGAGGCTAACTGAAACACGGAAGGAGACAATACCGGAAGGAACC
CGCGCTATGACGGCAATAAAAAGACAGAATAAAACGCACGGTGTTGGGTCGTTTGTTCATAAACGCGGGG
TTCGGTCCCAGGGCTGGCACTCTGTCGATACCCCACCGAGACCCCATTGGGGCCAATACGCCCGCGTTTC
TTCCTTTTCCCCACCCCACCCCCCAAGTTCGGGTGAAGGCCCAGGGCTCGCAGCCAACGTCGGGGCGGCA
GGCCCTGCCATAGCCTCAGGTTACTCATATATACTTTAGATTGATTTAAAACTTCATTTTTAATTTAAAA
GGATCTAGGTGAAGATCCTTTTTGATAATCTCATGACCAAAATCCCTTAACGTGAGTTTTCGTTCCACTG
AGCGTCAGACCCCGTAGAAAAGATCAAAGGATCTTCTTGAGATCCTTTTTTTCTGCGCGTAATCTGCTGC
TTGCAAACAAAAAAACCACCGCTACCAGCGGTGGTTTGTTTGCCGGATCAAGAGCTACCAACTCTTTTTC
CGAAGGTAACTGGCTTCAGCAGAGCGCAGATACCAAATACTGTCCTTCTAGTGTAGCCGTAGTTAGGCCA
CCACTTCAAGAACTCTGTAGCACCGCCTACATACCTCGCTCTGCTAATCCTGTTACCAGTGGCTGCTGCC
AGTGGCGATAAGTCGTGTCTTACCGGGTTGGACTCAAGACGATAGTTACCGGATAAGGCGCAGCGGTCGG
GCTGAACGGGGGGTTCGTGCACACAGCCCAGCTTGGAGCGAACGACCTACACCGAACTGAGATACCTACA
GCGTGAGCTATGAGAAAGCGCCACGCTTCCCGAAGGGAGAAAGGCGGACAGGTATCCGGTAAGCGGCAGG
GTCGGAACAGGAGAGCGCACGAGGGAGCTTCCAGGGGGAAACGCCTGGTATCTTTATAGTCCTGTCGGGT
TTCGCCACCTCTGACTTGAGCGTCGATTTTTGTGATGCTCGTCAGGGGGGCGGAGCCTATGGAAAAACGC
CAGCAACGCGGCCTTTTTACGGTTCCTGGCCTTTTGCTGGCCTTTTGCTCACATGTTCTTTCCTGCGTTA
TCCCCTGATTCTGTGGATAACCGTATTACCGCCATGCAT
Features (pLannotate 1.2.2; 16 found; start..end, strand, type, name):
     61..364     +  enhancer       CMV enhancer: human cytomegalovirus immediate early enhancer
    365..568     +  promoter       CMV promoter: human cytomegalovirus (CMV) immediate early promoter
    591..634     +  misc_feature   MCS (fragment): multiple cloning site
    635..1684    +  CDS            RP2: XRP2_HUMAN - Experimental evidence at protein level: Swiss-Prot protein existence level 1. Acts as a GTPase-activating protein (GAP) involved in trafficking between the Golgi and the ciliary membrane. Involved in localization of proteins, such as NPHP3, to the cilium membrane by inducing hydrolysis of GTP ARL3, leading to the release of UNC119 (or UNC119B). Acts as a GTPase-activating protein (GAP) for tubulin in concert with tubulin-specific chaperone C, but does not enhance tubulin heterodimerization. Acts as guanine nucleotide dissociation inhibitor towards ADP-ribosylation factor-like prot
   1684..1711    +  misc_feature   MCS (fragment): multiple cloning site
   1721..2440    +  CDS            EGFP: the original enhanced GFP (Yang et al., 1996) mammalian codon-optimized
   2457..2540    +  CDS            large T antigen (fragment): large T antigen from SV40 (simian virus 40)
   2563..2684    +  polyA_signal   SV40 poly(A) signal: SV40 polyadenylation signal
   2718..3146    -  rep_origin     f1 ori (sequence partly withheld): f1 bacteriophage origin of replication; arrow indicates direction of (+) strand synthesis
   3173..3277    +  promoter       AmpR promoter: bla
   3279..3636    +  promoter       SV40 promoter: SV40 enhancer and early promoter
   3671..4465    +  CDS            NeoR/KanR: aminoglycoside phosphotransferase from Tn5; aph(3')-II (or nptII); confers resistance to neomycin, kanamycin, and G418 (Geneticin®)
   4486..4638    +  CDS            ble (fragment): BLE_KLEPN - Experimental evidence at protein level: Swiss-Prot protein existence level 1. Binding protein with a strong affinity to the bleomycin family of antibiotics. Binds to CL990; an antimitotic-antibiotic compound. From Klebsiella pneumoniae.
   4697..4744    +  polyA_signal   HSV TK poly(A) signal: herpes simplex virus thymidine kinase polyadenylation signal (Cole and Stacy, 1985)
   4835..4851    -  polyA_signal   bGH poly(A) signal (fragment): bovine growth hormone polyadenylation signal
   5073..5661    +  rep_origin     ori: high-copy-number ColE1/pMB1/pBR322/pUC origin of replication
