[The description below was written by a language model from this plasmid's Addgene catalogue record and pLannotate feature annotations shown in this document.]
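Description:
RP2-EGFP is a mammalian expression plasmid built on the Clontech pEGFP-N3 backbone, with a total size of 5,775 bp. It carries the human retinitis pigmentosa 2 (RP2) coding sequence, inserted between the EcoRI and SalI sites of the multiple cloning site, both of which remain intact. The RP2 open reading frame lies directly upstream of EGFP, separated only by a short stretch of residual polylinker, so the protein is made with EGFP fused to its C-terminus. Transcription is driven by the human cytomegalovirus immediate early enhancer and promoter and terminated by the SV40 polyadenylation signal. The RP2 sequence was derived from an earlier Gateway donor clone.

In bacteria the plasmid replicates from a high-copy ColE1/pUC-type origin and is selected with kanamycin. An f1 origin is also present, which allows single-stranded DNA production. A single NeoR/KanR (aminoglycoside phosphotransferase) gene serves both hosts. A bacterial bla-type promoter drives it in E. coli, while the SV40 enhancer/early promoter and an HSV TK polyadenylation signal allow G418 selection of stably transfected mammalian cells. The short large T antigen, ble and bGH poly(A) fragments in the feature table appear to be backbone remnants or partial matches rather than functional elements.

RP2 is annotated as a GTPase-activating protein for ARL3 that acts in trafficking between the Golgi and the ciliary membrane. The EGFP fusion is therefore suited to visualising RP2 localisation in transfected cells. This fits the associated study of how ciliary targeting signals direct proteins to ciliary membranes.
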