Addgene plasmid #86073: RP2-EGFP
Purpose: A mammalian expression plasmid encoding retinitis pigmentosa 2 (RP2) with C-terminus EGFP.
Depositing lab: Lei Lu. Depositing organization: Nanyang Technological University (NTU). Publication: A ternary complex comprising transportin1, Rab8 and the ciliary targeting signal directs proteins to ciliary membranes. Madugula V, Lu L. J Cell Sci. 2016 Oct 15;129(20):3922-3934. Epub 2016 Sep 15. 10.1242/jcs.194019 PubMed 27633000.
Backbone
  Vector backbone: pEGFP-N3
  Backbone manufacturer: Clontech
  Backbone size w/o insert (bp): 4700
  Total vector size (bp): 5775
  Vector type: Mammalian Expression
  Selectable markers: Neomycin (select with G418)
Growth in bacteria
  Bacterial resistance: Kanamycin, 50 μg/mL
  Growth temperature: 37°C
  Growth strain: DH5alpha
  Copy number: High Copy
Gene/Insert
  Gene/Insert name: RP2 (alt name: retinitis pigmentosa 2)
  Species: H. sapiens (human)
  Entrez Gene: RP2 (a.k.a. DELXp11.3, NM23-H10, NME10, TBCCD2, XRP2)
  Promoter: CMV
  Tag / fusion protein: GFP (C terminal on insert)
  Cloning method: Restriction Enzyme; 5′ cloning site EcoRI (not destroyed); 3′ cloning site SalI (not destroyed)
  Sequencing primers: 5′ CMV-F
Resource information
  A portion of this plasmid was derived from a plasmid made by: The original RP2 gene was from addgene, clone pDONR223-RP2 (Plasmid #23636)
Terms and licenses: Academic/Nonprofit Terms; Industry Terms: Not Available to Industry
How to cite: RP2-EGFP was a gift from Lei Lu (Addgene plasmid # 86073 ; http://n2t.net/addgene:86073 ; RRID:Addgene_86073)
